Addgene plasmid #46527: pGEX Tyk2-SH2
Depositing lab: Bruce Mayer. Depositing organization: University of Connecticut Health Center. Publication: High-throughput phosphotyrosine profiling using SH2 domains. Machida K, Thompson CM, Dierck K, Jablonowski K, Karkkainen S, Liu B, Zhang H, Nash PD, Newman DK, Nollau P, Pawson T, Renkema GH, Saksela K, Schiller MR, Shin DG, Mayer BJ. Mol Cell. 2007 Jun 22;26(6):899-915. 10.1016/j.molcel.2007.05.031 PubMed 17588523.
Backbone
  Vector backbone: pGEX6P1
  Backbone manufacturer: GE Healthcare Biosciences
  Backbone size w/o insert (bp): 4900
  Vector type: Bacterial Expression
Growth in bacteria
  Bacterial resistance: Ampicillin, 100 μg/mL
  Growth temperature: 37°C
  Growth strain: DH5alpha
  Copy number: Low Copy
Gene/Insert
  Gene/Insert name: Tyk2 (alt names: TYK2; JTK1; TYK2)
  Species: H. sapiens (human)
  Insert size (bp): 361
  Mutation: contains amino acids 452-567
  Entrez Gene: TYK2 (a.k.a. IMD35, JTK1)
  Promoter: Tac
  Tag / fusion protein: GST (N terminal on backbone); PreScission (N terminal on backbone)
  Cloning method: Restriction Enzyme; 5′ cloning site BamHI (not destroyed); 3′ cloning site EcoRI (not destroyed)
  Sequencing primers: 5′ pGEX-5; 3′ pGEX-3
Terms and licenses: Academic/Nonprofit Terms; Industry Terms: Not Available to Industry
Depositor comments: The molecular weight of the GST fusion protein is approximately 38 kDa
How to cite: pGEX Tyk2-SH2 was a gift from Bruce Mayer (Addgene plasmid # 46527 ; http://n2t.net/addgene:46527 ; RRID:Addgene_46527)
