[The description below was written by a language model from this plasmid's Addgene catalogue record and pLannotate feature annotations shown in this document.]
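Description:
pGEX Tyk2-SH2 is a bacterial expression plasmid built on the pGEX6P1 backbone for producing the SH2 domain of human TYK2, a JAK-family tyrosine kinase, as a glutathione S-transferase fusion in E. coli. The insert is a fragment of roughly 360 bp covering amino acids 452–567 of TYK2. It was cloned between BamHI and EcoRI sites, both of which are retained, so that it lies in frame downstream of the Schistosoma japonicum GST coding sequence. A PreScission protease recognition site, supplied by the backbone, sits between GST and the insert, which allows the tag to be removed after purification. The depositor notes that the intact fusion protein is about 38 kDa.

Expression is driven by the tac promoter, a strong trp/lac hybrid, followed by a lac operator. The plasmid also carries lacI under the lacIq promoter, so the repressor is made at a raised level and keeps transcription off until induction with IPTG, independent of the host strain's own lacI status. The plasmid replicates from a ColE1/pBR322-type origin and is selected through the AmpR β-lactamase gene. The catalogue lists it as low copy, although the annotation tool gives a generic high-copy label for this family of origins. Other annotated elements are backbone remnants with no role in the payload: fragments of rop and bom, and a lac promoter/operator with a lacZα segment.

The associated publication concerns high-throughput phosphotyrosine profiling with SH2 domains. This suggests the purified GST–SH2 protein is intended as a binding probe for tyrosine-phosphorylated proteins, with GST used for affinity purification and detection.
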