Features (pLannotate 1.2.2; 17 found; start..end, strand, type, name):
      6..107     -  CDS            yciV (fragment): RNAAM_ECOLI - Also known as trpH From Escherichia coli (strain K12).
    183..211     +  promoter       tac promoter: strong E. coli promoter; hybrid between the trp and lac UV5 promoters
    219..235     +  protein_bind   lac operator: The lac repressor binds to the lac operator to inhibit transcription in E. coli. This inhibition can be relieved by adding lactose or isopropyl-β-D-thiogalactopyranoside (IPTG). lac repressor encoded by lacI
    258..911     +  CDS            GST26_SCHJA: Experimental evidence at protein level: Swiss-Prot protein existence level 1. GST isoenzymes appear to play a central role in the parasite detoxification system. Other functions are also suspected including a role in increasing the solubility of haematin in the parasite gut. From Schistosoma japonicum (Blood fluke).
    945..1298    +  CDS            TYK2 (fragment): TYK2_HUMAN - Experimental evidence at protein level: Swiss-Prot protein existence level 1. Probably involved in intracellular signal transduction by being involved in the initiation of type I IFN signaling. Phosphorylates the interferon-alpha/beta receptor alpha chain. From Homo sapiens (Human).
   1338..1377    +  CDS            rop (fragment): Rop protein, which maintains plasmids at low copy number; rop
   1479..1519    +  misc_feature   bom (fragment): basis of mobility region from pBR322
   1624..1728    +  promoter       AmpR promoter: bla
   1729..2589    +  CDS            AmpR: β-lactamase; bla; confers resistance to ampicillin, carbenicillin, and related antibiotics
   2760..3348    +  rep_origin     ori: high-copy-number ColE1/pMB1/pBR322/pUC origin of replication
   3534..3585    -  misc_feature   bom (fragment): basis of mobility region from pBR322
   3592..3669    +  promoter       lacIq promoter: lacI (mutant); In the lacIq allele, a single base change in the promoter boosts expression of the lacI gene about 10-fold.
   3670..4752    +  CDS            lacI: lac repressor; lacI; The lac repressor binds to the lac operator to inhibit transcription in E. coli. This inhibition can be relieved by adding lactose or isopropyl-β-D-thiogalactopyranoside (IPTG).
   4765..4786    +  protein_bind   CAP binding site: CAP binding activates transcription in the presence of cAMP. E. coli catabolite activator protein
   4801..4831    +  promoter       lac promoter: promoter for the E. coli lac operon
   4839..4855    +  protein_bind   lac operator: The lac repressor binds to the lac operator to inhibit transcription in E. coli. This inhibition can be relieved by adding lactose or isopropyl-β-D-thiogalactopyranoside (IPTG). lac repressor encoded by lacI
   4875..5048    +  CDS            lacZα: LacZα fragment of β-galactosidase; lacZ fragment
>Addgene plasmid #46527 | pGEX Tyk2-SH2 | depositor full sequence | sequence record 65774 | Full Sequence
ACGTTATCGACTGCACGGTGCACCAATGCTTCTGGCGTCAGGCAGCCATCGGAAGCTGTGGTATGGCTGT
GCAGGTCGTAAATCACTGCATAATTCGTGTCGCTCAAGGCGCACTCCCGTTCTGGATAATGTTTTTTGCG
CCGACATCATAACGGTTCTGGCAAATATTCTGAAATGAGCTGTTGACAATTAATCATCGGCTCGTATAAT
GTGTGGAATTGTGAGCGGATAACAATTTCACACAGGAAACAGTATTCATGTCCCCTATACTAGGTTATTG
GAAAATTAAGGGCCTTGTGCAACCCACTCGACTTCTTTTGGAATATCTTGAAGAAAAATATGAAGAGCAT
TTGTATGAGCGCGATGAAGGTGATAAATGGCGAAACAAAAAGTTTGAATTGGGTTTGGAGTTTCCCAATC
TTCCTTATTATATTGATGGTGATGTTAAATTAACACAGTCTATGGCCATCATACGTTATATAGCTGACAA
GCACAACATGTTGGGTGGTTGTCCAAAAGAGCGTGCAGAGATTTCAATGCTTGAAGGAGCGGTTTTGGAT
ATTAGATACGGTGTTTCGAGAATTGCATATAGTAAAGACTTTGAAACTCTCAAAGTTGATTTTCTTAGCA
AGCTACCTGAAATGCTGAAAATGTTCGAAGATCGTTTATGTCATAAAACATATTTAAATGGTGATCATGT
AACCCATCCTGACTTCATGTTGTATGACGCTCTTGATGTTGTTTTATACATGGACCCAATGTGCCTGGAT
GCGTTCCCAAAATTAGTTTGTTTTAAAAAACGTATTGAAGCTATCCCACAAATTGATAAGTACTTGAAAT
CCAGCAAGTATATAGCATGGCCTTTGCAGGGCTGGCAAGCCACGTTTGGTGGTGGCGACCATCCTCCAAA
ATCGGATCTGGAAGTTCTGTTCCAGGGGCCCCTGGGATCCCACGGACCCCTGCTGGAGCCATTTGTGCAG
GCCAAGCTGCGGCCCGAGGACGGCCTGTACCTCATTCACTGGAGCACCAGCCACCCCTACCGCCTGATCC
TCACAGTGGCCCAGCGTAGCCAGGCACCAGACGGCATGCAGAGCTTGCGGCTCCGAAAGTTCCCCATTGA
GCAGCAGGACGGGGCCTTCGTGCTGGAGGGCTGGGGCCGGTCCTTCCCCAGCGTTCGGGAACTTGGGGCT
GCCTTGCAGGGCTGCTTGCTGAGGGCCGGGGATGACTGCTTCTCTCTGCGTCGCTGTTGCCTGCCCCAAC
CAGGAGAAACCTCCAATCTCATCATCATGCGGGGGGCTGGAATTCTATGAGCGGCCGCATCGTGACTGAC
TGACGATCTGCCTCGCGCGTTTCGGTGATGACGGTGAAAACCTCTGACACATGCAGCTCCCGGAGACGGT
CACAGCTTGTCTGTAAGCGGATGCCGGGAGCAGACAAGCCCGTCAGGGCGCGTCAGCGGGTGTTGGCGGG
TGTCGGGGCGCAGCCATGACCCAGTCACGTAGCGATAGCGGAGTGTATAATTCTTGAAGACGAAAGGGCC
TCGTGATACGCCTATTTTTATAGGTTAATGTCATGATAATAATGGTTTCTTAGACGTCAGGTGGCACTTT
TCGGGGAAATGTGCGCGGAACCCCTATTTGTTTATTTTTCTAAATACATTCAAATATGTATCCGCTCATG
AGACAATAACCCTGATAAATGCTTCAATAATATTGAAAAAGGAAGAGTATGAGTATTCAACATTTCCGTG
TCGCCCTTATTCCCTTTTTTGCGGCATTTTGCCTTCCTGTTTTTGCTCACCCAGAAACGCTGGTGAAAGT
AAAAGATGCTGAAGATCAGTTGGGTGCACGAGTGGGTTACATCGAACTGGATCTCAACAGCGGTAAGATC
CTTGAGAGTTTTCGCCCCGAAGAACGTTTTCCAATGATGAGCACTTTTAAAGTTCTGCTATGTGGCGCGG
TATTATCCCGTGTTGACGCCGGGCAAGAGCAACTCGGTCGCCGCATACACTATTCTCAGAATGACTTGGT
TGAGTACTCACCAGTCACAGAAAAGCATCTTACGGATGGCATGACAGTAAGAGAATTATGCAGTGCTGCC
ATAACCATGAGTGATAACACTGCGGCCAACTTACTTCTGACAACGATCGGAGGACCGAAGGAGCTAACCG
CTTTTTTGCACAACATGGGGGATCATGTAACTCGCCTTGATCGTTGGGAACCGGAGCTGAATGAAGCCAT
ACCAAACGACGAGCGTGACACCACGATGCCTGCAGCAATGGCAACAACGTTGCGCAAACTATTAACTGGC
GAACTACTTACTCTAGCTTCCCGGCAACAATTAATAGACTGGATGGAGGCGGATAAAGTTGCAGGACCAC
TTCTGCGCTCGGCCCTTCCGGCTGGCTGGTTTATTGCTGATAAATCTGGAGCCGGTGAGCGTGGGTCTCG
CGGTATCATTGCAGCACTGGGGCCAGATGGTAAGCCCTCCCGTATCGTAGTTATCTACACGACGGGGAGT
CAGGCAACTATGGATGAACGAAATAGACAGATCGCTGAGATAGGTGCCTCACTGATTAAGCATTGGTAAC
TGTCAGACCAAGTTTACTCATATATACTTTAGATTGATTTAAAACTTCATTTTTAATTTAAAAGGATCTA
GGTGAAGATCCTTTTTGATAATCTCATGACCAAAATCCCTTAACGTGAGTTTTCGTTCCACTGAGCGTCA
GACCCCGTAGAAAAGATCAAAGGATCTTCTTGAGATCCTTTTTTTCTGCGCGTAATCTGCTGCTTGCAAA
CAAAAAAACCACCGCTACCAGCGGTGGTTTGTTTGCCGGATCAAGAGCTACCAACTCTTTTTCCGAAGGT
AACTGGCTTCAGCAGAGCGCAGATACCAAATACTGTCCTTCTAGTGTAGCCGTAGTTAGGCCACCACTTC
AAGAACTCTGTAGCACCGCCTACATACCTCGCTCTGCTAATCCTGTTACCAGTGGCTGCTGCCAGTGGCG
ATAAGTCGTGTCTTACCGGGTTGGACTCAAGACGATAGTTACCGGATAAGGCGCAGCGGTCGGGCTGAAC
GGGGGGTTCGTGCACACAGCCCAGCTTGGAGCGAACGACCTACACCGAACTGAGATACCTACAGCGTGAG
CTATGAGAAAGCGCCACGCTTCCCGAAGGGAGAAAGGCGGACAGGTATCCGGTAAGCGGCAGGGTCGGAA
CAGGAGAGCGCACGAGGGAGCTTCCAGGGGGAAACGCCTGGTATCTTTATAGTCCTGTCGGGTTTCGCCA
CCTCTGACTTGAGCGTCGATTTTTGTGATGCTCGTCAGGGGGGCGGAGCCTATGGAAAAACGCCAGCAAC
GCGGCCTTTTTACGGTTCCTGGCCTTTTGCTGGCCTTTTGCTCACATGTTCTTTCCTGCGTTATCCCCTG
ATTCTGTGGATAACCGTATTACCGCCTTTGAGTGAGCTGATACCGCTCGCCGCAGCCGAACGACCGAGCG
CAGCGAGTCAGTGAGCGAGGAAGCGGAAGAGCGCCTGATGCGGTATTTTCTCCTTACGCATCTGTGCGGT
ATTTCACACCGCATAAATTCCGACACCATCGAATGGTGCAAAACCTTTCGCGGTATGGCATGATAGCGCC
CGGAAGAGAGTCAATTCAGGGTGGTGAATGTGAAACCAGTAACGTTATACGATGTCGCAGAGTATGCCGG
TGTCTCTTATCAGACCGTTTCCCGCGTGGTGAACCAGGCCAGCCACGTTTCTGCGAAAACGCGGGAAAAA
GTGGAAGCGGCGATGGCGGAGCTGAATTACATTCCCAACCGCGTGGCACAACAACTGGCGGGCAAACAGT
CGTTGCTGATTGGCGTTGCCACCTCCAGTCTGGCCCTGCACGCGCCGTCGCAAATTGTCGCGGCGATTAA
ATCTCGCGCCGATCAACTGGGTGCCAGCGTGGTGGTGTCGATGGTAGAACGAAGCGGCGTCGAAGCCTGT
AAAGCGGCGGTGCACAATCTTCTCGCGCAACGCGTCAGTGGGCTGATCATTAACTATCCGCTGGATGACC
AGGATGCCATTGCTGTGGAAGCTGCCTGCACTAATGTTCCGGCGTTATTTCTTGATGTCTCTGACCAGAC
ACCCATCAACAGTATTATTTTCTCCCATGAAGACGGTACGCGACTGGGCGTGGAGCATCTGGTCGCATTG
GGTCACCAGCAAATCGCGCTGTTAGCGGGCCCATTAAGTTCTGTCTCGGCGCGTCTGCGTCTGGCTGGCT
GGCATAAATATCTCACTCGCAATCAAATTCAGCCGATAGCGGAACGGGAAGGCGACTGGAGTGCCATGTC
CGGTTTTCAACAAACCATGCAAATGCTGAATGAGGGCATCGTTCCCACTGCGATGCTGGTTGCCAACGAT
CAGATGGCGCTGGGCGCAATGCGCGCCATTACCGAGTCCGGGCTGCGCGTTGGTGCGGATATCTCGGTAG
TGGGATACGACGATACCGAAGACAGCTCATGTTATATCCCGCCGTCAACCACCATCAAACAGGATTTTCG
CCTGCTGGGGCAAACCAGCGTGGACCGCTTGCTGCAACTCTCTCAGGGCCAGGCGGTGAAGGGCAATCAG
CTGTTGCCCGTCTCACTGGTGAAAAGAAAAACCACCCTGGCGCCCAATACGCAAACCGCCTCTCCCCGCG
CGTTGGCCGATTCATTAATGCAGCTGGCACGACAGGTTTCCCGACTGGAAAGCGGGCAGTGAGCGCAACG
CAATTAATGTGAGTTAGCTCACTCATTAGGCACCCCAGGCTTTACACTTTATGCTTCCGGCTCGTATGTT
GTGTGGAATTGTGAGCGGATAACAATTTCACACAGGAAACAGCTATGACCATGATTACGGATTCACTGGC
CGTCGTTTTACAACGTCGTGACTGGGAAAACCCTGGCGTTACCCAACTTAATCGCCTTGCAGCACATCCC
CCTTTCGCCAGCTGGCGTAATAGCGAAGAGGCCCGCACCGATCGCCCTTCCCAACAGTTGCGCAGCCTGA
ATGGCGAATGGCGCTTTGCCTGGTTTCCGGCACCAGAAGCGGTGCCGGAAAGCTGGCTGGAGTGCGATCT
TCCTGAGGCCGATACTGTCGTCGTCCCCTCAAACTGGCAGATGCACGGTTACGATGCGCCCATCTACACC
AACGTAACCTATCCCATTACGGTCAATCCGCCGTTTGTTCCCACGGAGAATCCGACGGGTTGTTACTCGC
TCACATTTAATGTTGATGAAAGCTGGCTACAGGAAGGCCAGACGCGAATTATTTTTGATGGCGTTGGAAT
T
