>Addgene plasmid #46527 | pGEX Tyk2-SH2 | depositor partial sequence | sequence record 65775 | Insert sequence
GGATCCCACGGACCCCTGCTGGAGCCATTTGTGCAGGCCAAGCTGCGGCCCGAGGACGGCCTGTACCTCA
TTCACTGGAGCACCAGCCACCCCTACCGCCTGATCCTCACAGTGGCCCAGCGTAGCCAGGCACCAGACGG
CATGCAGAGCTTGCGGCTCCGAAAGTTCCCCATTGAGCAGCAGGACGGGGCCTTCGTGCTGGAGGGCTGG
GGCCGGTCCTTCCCCAGCGTTCGGGAACTTGGGGCTGCCTTGCAGGGCTGCTTGCTGAGGGCCGGGGATG
ACTGCTTCTCTCTGCGTCGCTGTTGCCTGCCCCAACCAGGAGAAACCTCCAATCTCATCATCATGCGGGG
GGCTGGAATTC
