>Addgene plasmid #46527 | pGEX Tyk2-SH2 | addgene partial sequence | sequence record 66716 | pGEX5
GTTCTGTTCCAGGGGCCCCTGGGATCCCACGGACCCCTGCTGGAGCCATTTGTGCAGGCCAAGCTGCGGC
CCGAGGACGGCCTGTACCTCATTCACTGGAGCACCAGCCACCCCTACCGCCTGATCCTCACAGTGGCCCA
GCGTAGCCAGGCACCAGACGGCATGCAGAGCTTGCGGCTCCGAAAGTTCCCCATTGAGCAGCAGGACGGG
GCCTTCGTGCTGGAGGGCTGGGGCCGGTCCTTCCCCAGCGTTCGGGAACTTGGGGCTGCCTTGCAGGGCT
GCTTGCTGAGGGCCGGGGATGACTGCTTCTCTCTGCGTCGCTGTTGCCTGCCCCAACCAGGAGAAACCTC
CAATCTCATCATCATGCGGGGGGCTGGAATTCTATGAGCGGCCGCATCGTGACTGACTGACGATCTGCCT
CGCGCGTTTCGGTGATGACGGTGAAAACCTCTGACACATGCAGCTCCCGGAGACGGTCACAGCTTGTCTG
TAAGCGGATGCCGGGAGCAGACAAGCCCGTCAGGGCGCGTCAGCGGGTGTTGGCGGGTGTCGGGGCGCAG
CCATGACCCAGTCACGTAGCGATAGCGGAGTGTATAATTCTTGAAGACGAAAGGGCCTCGTGATACGCCT
ATTTTTATAGGTTAATGTCATGATAATAATGGTTTCTTAGACGTCAGGTGGCACTTTTCGGGGAAATGTG
CGCGGAACCCCTATTTGTTTATTTTTCTAAATACATTCAAATATGTATCCGCTCATGAGACAATAACCCT
GATAAATGCTTCAATAATATTGAAAAAGGAAGAGTATGAGTATTCAACATTTCCGTGTCGCCCTTATTCC
CTTTTTTGCGGCATTTTGCCTTCCTGTTTTTGCTCACCCAGAAAC
